>Addgene plasmid #240741 | Sc FLAG-kin-mec3-pRSFDuet | addgene full sequence | sequence record 482407 | Addgene NGS Result
GCCATTGCTGTGGAAGCTGCCTGCACTAATGTTCCGGCGTTATTTCTTGATGTCTCTGACCAGACACCCA
TCAACAGTATTATTTTCTCCCATGAAGACGGTACGCGACTGGGCGTGGAGCATCTGGTCGCATTGGGTCA
CCAGCAAATCGCGCTGTTAGCGGGCCCATTAAGTTCTGTCTCGGCGCGTCTGCGTCTGGCTGGCTGGCAT
AAATATCTCACTCGCAATCAAATTCAGCCGATAGCGGAACGGGAAGGCGACTGGAGTGCCATGTCCGGTT
TTCAACAAACCATGCAAATGCTGAATGAGGGCATCGTTCCCACTGCGATGCTGGTTGCCAACGATCAGAT
GGCGCTGGGCGCAATGCGCGCCATTACCGAGTCCGGGCTGCGCGTTGGTGCGGACATCTCGGTAGTGGGA
TACGACGATACCGAAGACAGCTCATGTTATATCCCGCCGTTAACCACCATCAAACAGGATTTTCGCCTGC
TGGGGCAAACCAGCGTGGACCGCTTGCTGCAACTCTCTCAGGGCCAGGCGGTGAAGGGCAATCAGCTGTT
GCCCGTCTCACTGGTGAAAAGAAAAACCACCCTGGCGCCCAATACGCAAACCGCCTCTCCCCGCGCGTTG
GCCGATTCATTAATGCAGCTGGCACGACAGGTTTCCCGACTGGAAAGCGGGCAGTGAGCGCAACGCAATT
AATGTAAGTTAGCTCACTCATTAGGCACCGGGATCTCGACCGATGCCCTTGAGAGCCTTCAACCCAGTCA
GCTCCTTCCGGTGGGCGCGGGGCATGACTAACATGAGAATTACAACTTATATCGTATGGGGCTGACTTCA
GGTGCTACATTTGAAGAGATAAATTGCACTGAAATCTAGAGTAACGGAATAGCTGTTCGTTGACTTGATA
GACCGATTGATTCATCATCTCATAAATAAAGAAAAACCACCGCTACCAACGGTGGTTTTCTCAAGGTTCG
CTGAGCTACCAACTCTTTGAACCAAGGTAAGTGGGTTGGAGGACCGCACTCACCAAAATCTGTTCTTTCA
GTTTAGCCTTAACAGGTGCATAACTTCAAGACAAAGTCCTCTAAATCAGTTACCAATGGCTGCTGCCAGT
GGCGATAAGTCGTGTCTTACCGGGTTGGACTCAAGACGATAGTTACCGGATAAGGCGCAGCGGTCGGGCT
GAACGGGGGGTTCGTGCACACAGCCCAGCTTGGAGCGAACGACCTACACCGAACTGAGATACCAACAGCG
TGAGCTATGAGAAAGCGCCACGCTTCCCGAAGGGAGAAAGGCGGACAGGTATCCGGTAAGCGGCAGGGTC
GGAACAGGAGAGCGCACGAGGGAGCTTCCAGGGGGAAACGCCTGGTATCTTTATAGTCCTGTCGGGTTTC
GCCACCTCTGGCTTGAGCGTCGATTTTTGTGATGCTCGTCAGGGGGGCGGAGCCTATGGAAAAACGCCTG
CGGCGTTGGCTTCTTCCGGTGCTTTGCTTTTTGCTCACATGTTCTTTCCGGCTTTATCCCCTGATTCTGT
GGATAACCGTATTACCGCTTTTGAGTGAGCTGACACCGCTCGCCGCAGTCGAACGACCGAGCGTAGCGAG
TCAGTGAGCGAGGAAGCGGAAGAGCGCTGCATGCCTATTTGTTTATTTTTCTAAATACATTCAAATATGT
ATCCGCTCATGAGACAATAACCCTGATAAATGCTTCAATAATATTGAAAAAGGAAGAGTATGAGCCATAT
TCAACGGGAAACGTCTTGCTCTAGGCCGCGATTAAATTCCAACATGGATGCTGATTTATATGGGTATAAA
TGGGCTCGCGATAATGTCGGGCAATCAGGTGCGACAATCTATCGATTGTATGGGAAGCCCGATGCGCCAG
AGTTGTTTCTGAAACATGGCAAAGGTAGCGTTGCCAATGATGTTACAGATGAGATGGTCAGACTAAACTG
GCTGACGGAATTTATGCCTCTTCCGACCATCAAGCATTTTATCCGTACTCCTGATGATGCATGGTTACTC
ACCACTGCGATCCCCGGGAAAACAGCATTCCAGGTATTAGAAGAATATCCTGATTCAGGTGAAAATATTG
TTGATGCGCTGGCAGTGTTCCTGCGCCGGTTGCATTCGATTCCTGTTTGTAATTGTCCTTTTAACAGCGA
CCGCGTATTTCGTCTCGCTCAGGCGCAATCACGAATGAATAACGGTTTGGTTGATGCGAGTGATTTTGAT
GACGAGCGTAATGGCTGGCCTGTTGAACAAGTCTGGAAAGAAATGCATAAACTTTTGCCATTCTCACCGG
ATTCAGTCGTCACTCATGGTGATTTCTCACTTGATAACCTTATTTTTGACGAGGGGAAATTAATAGGTTG
TATTGATGTTGGACGAGTCGGAATCGCAGACCGATACCAGGATCTTGCCATCCTATGGAACTGCCTCGGT
GAGTTTTCTCCTTCATTACAGAAACGGCTTTTTCAAAAATATGGTATTGATAATCCTGATATGAATAAAT
TGCAGTTTCATTTGATGCTCGATGAGTTTTTCTAAGAATTAATTCATGAGCGGATACATATTTGAATGTA
TTTAGAAAAATAAACAAATAGGGGTTCCGCGCACATTTCCCCGAAAAGTGCCACTTGCGGAGACCCGGTC
GTCAGCTTGTCGTCGGTTCAGGGCAGGGTCGTTAAATAGCCGCTTATGTCTATTGCTGGTTTACCGGTTT
ATTGACTACCGGAAGCAGTGTGACCGTGTGCTTCTCAAATGCCTGAGGTTTCAGCAAAAAACCCCTCAAG
ACCCGTTTAGAGGCCCCAAGGGGTTATGCTAGTTATTGCTCAGCGGTGGCAGCAGCCTAGGTTAATTAAG
CTGCGCTAGTAGACGAGTCCATGTGCTGGCGTTCAAATTTCGCAGCAGCGGTTTCTTTACCAGACTCGAG
GGTACCGACGTCAGCGATCGCGTGGCCGGCCGATATCCAATTGAGATCCTTAGCAACGTAGCAAAGAAAT
GTACCGCTGTAGGGTTTACAAGCCCTTCGATCTTGCTATATAATATATGATTTGTCCTCTTTCCCTTGGT
TTTTCCACATCTTCGCTATCTTCCAAGCTACCACGATCCAACGAACAGTGGAATACGCAGGATTCGTCGT
GAGAAATCGCCAAAACAACTTCTTCAAATGCAGCGTATAACTTGGAACACACCTTCCAATCTTTGCAACG
GATGATTACTTCATGTGTGGACGAACTTTCCTGTTCAGCCTTTTCCACCATAACGGATATGTCATTAAAT
TCAGTATCACCGCTAGTATCAGCTGTGTAAATGTTTCCCCGCGTATCTGCGATCGAGCTATCCTCAATTC
TTAATAAATCTTCATCGTAGCGGATATTTTCTTCCATCTCTCGATCTCTAGTATTGGTATATAGTGAAGA
CATCGGTTTATCCGCTTCGATAATCGGAAGAGATCCTTCCTCCTGCCGGCCGTCTGTGTCGATGTGCTGG
TTTTGGGAAGGATTGTCAGTGAGCCCTTCTTGGCGTTGTATCACAGAGTCTAAGGGTCCATTCCAGCATA
TTTCCAAATGCCAATCTAATTCATTCACAATTATCTTAAGTTCTACATCATCACCTTCATTTCCATGCTC
CTTTTTTTTGACTCCCATTAAATGAATGTGGTTGACATTACTGTACCGTTCAACACGTCTAATAAACCCG
TGGAAGGCGGAGCCAAACTCGCCCGATATTGGTGGCAGCTTGTACATCATCAGTTGAATATAGTTAATCA
TTGGCTCTTGTATTCGCGTATCTTGTGCTCGGAATAATAGTTTGACAGGTACTTTGAACGAATGCATGAT
AACCTTATTGCTTGCGAGTAGATTTCCTGTGCCTACTGTGGTTGGTAAACCATTGTGCTCATCCACTCCC
CCATTCATAACTATAGCGTCATTTGGGCCGCTAGTATGTACAATTTCTTCGAATGTTATACCTAGAGCAC
AAATGGGGTTCGGTTTTGAGGTTGTATCTACGCCTCCTGCTGTTCCTCCTGAAAGTGTTCCGTTATTTGT
ATTCCATTCTGGCATTGACTGTAGTTTTATAGTCATATTAGAGGAAGATCCTTGGTTCATTACTCGATCA
TACCTTTTAAACACACTCAATAAAGAATCACAATTACACTCCATTGTTATTGTATTGAGCTCGCGAGCTG
ATATAACTGTATATAATCTGAATACATCATGAGGAATGGTACACCAAAGCTGACCAGTATCCCCTCGTAA
TATTGTACCGTTGTTACTGCTGTTGAGTGATGATTTTGGAGTGGATATTATTGTCAATCTTTCACTATTA
AATCTTAAGATAGCCGTCTTTCGTAGCGAAGCAACTGTATTGATAGTAGTTCTTAGCAATTTATAATCAT
CAGGTGCTTCACAACCATTTACTATCAATTTTAATTTCATATGGCGGCCTTCAATATGGCCGCTGCTCAC
GCTCGCGCGGCGCAGAATATGACTAGTGGATCGCTTGTCATCGTCATCCTTGTAGTCGATGTCATGATCT
TTATAATCACCGTCATGGTCTTTGTAGTCCATGGTATATCTCCTTATTAAAGTTAAACAAAATTATTTCT
ACAGGGGAATTGTTATCCGCTCACAATTCCCCTATAGTGAGTCGTATTAATTTCCTAATGCAGGAGTCGC
ATAAGGGAGAGCGTCGAGATCCCGGACACCATCGAATGGCGCAAAACCTTTCGCGGTATGGCATGATAGC
GCCCGGAAGAGAGTCAATTCAGGGTGGTGAATGTGAAACCAGTAACGTTATACGATGTCGCAGAGTATGC
CGGTGTCTCTTATCAGACCGTTTCCCGCGTGGTGAACCAGGCCAGCCACGTTTCTGCGAAAACGCGGGAA
AAAGTGGAAGCGGCGATGGCGGAGCTGAATTACATTCCCAACCGCGTGGCACAACAACTGGCGGGCAAAC
AGTCGTTGCTGATTGGCGTTGCCACCTCCAGTCTGGCCCTGCACGCGCCGTCGCAAATTGTCGCGGCGAT
TAAATCTCGCGCCGATCAACTGGGTGCCAGCGTGGTGGTGTCGATGGTAGAACGAAGCGGCGTCGAAGCC
TGTAAAGCGGCGGTGCACAATCTTCTCGCGCAACGCGTCAGTGGGCTGATCATTAACTATCCGCTGGATG
ACCAGGAT
Features (pLannotate 1.2.2; 17 found; start..end, strand, type, name):
    700..721     +  protein_bind   CAP binding site: CAP binding activates transcription in the presence of cAMP. E. coli catabolite activator protein
    736..800     +  CDS            TcR (fragment): tetracycline efflux protein; tet; confers resistance to tetracycline
    883..1632    +  rep_origin     RSF ori: Plasmids containing the RSF 1030 origin of replication can be propagated in E. coli cells that contain additional plasmids with compatible origins.
   1648..1739    +  promoter       AmpR promoter: bla
   1740..2555    +  CDS            KanR: aminoglycoside phosphotransferase; aph(3')-Ia; confers resistance to kanamycin in bacteria or G418 (Geneticin®) in eukaryotes
   2564..2621    -  promoter       AmpR promoter (fragment): bla
   2785..2832    -  terminator     T7 terminator: transcription terminator for bacteriophage T7 RNA polymerase
   2840..2857    -  CDS            SET1 (fragment): solubility-enhancement tag derived from T7 phage gene 10B
   2887..2928    -  CDS            S-Tag (fragment): affinity and epitope tag derived from pancreatic ribonuclease A
   3029..4450    -  CDS            MEC3: MEC3_YEAST - Also known as PIP3, PSO9. Experimental evidence at protein level: Swiss-Prot protein existence level 1. Component of the checkpoint clamp complex involved in the surveillance mechanism that allows the DNA repair pathways to act to restore the integrity of the DNA prior to DNA synthesis or separation of the replicated chromosomes. Associates with sites of DNA damage and modulates the MEC1 signaling pathway and the activation of RAD53 in response to DNA damage at phase G1. The complex also physically regulates DNA polymerase zeta-dependent mutagenesis by controlling the access of po
   4514..4579    -  CDS            3xFLAG: three tandem FLAG® epitope tags, followed by an enterokinase cleavage site
   4589..4611    -  RBS            RBS: efficient ribosome binding site from bacteriophage T7 gene 10 (Olins and Rangwala, 1989)
   4626..4650    -  protein_bind   lac operator: The lac repressor binds to the lac operator to inhibit transcription in E. coli. This inhibition can be relieved by adding lactose or isopropyl-β-D-thiogalactopyranoside (IPTG). lac repressor encoded by lacI
   4651..4669    -  promoter       T7 promoter: promoter for bacteriophage T7 RNA polymerase
   4672..4707    +  CDS            TcR (fragment): tetracycline efflux protein; tet; confers resistance to tetracycline
   4715..4792    +  promoter       lacI promoter: lacI
   4793..687     +  CDS            lacI (across the origin): lac repressor; lacI; The lac repressor binds to the lac operator to inhibit transcription in E. coli. This inhibition can be relieved by adding lactose or isopropyl-β-D-thiogalactopyranoside (IPTG).
