[The description below was written by a language model from this plasmid's Addgene catalogue record and pLannotate feature annotations shown in this document.]
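Description:
Sc FLAG-kin-mec3-pRSFDuet is a bacterial expression plasmid of about 5.2 kb built on the pRSFDuet backbone for over-producing a tagged form of the budding yeast checkpoint protein Mec3 in E. coli. It replicates from the high-copy RSF1030 origin, which is compatible with other common origins and so allows the plasmid to be maintained alongside additional expression plasmids in the same cell. It is selected with kanamycin through an aminoglycoside phosphotransferase (KanR) gene. The backbone also carries lacI under its own promoter.

The annotated expression cassette consists of a T7 promoter followed by a lac operator and the strong phage T7 gene 10 ribosome binding site, so transcription depends on T7 RNA polymerase, is held off by the plasmid-encoded lac repressor, and is inducible with IPTG. This drives an open reading frame that begins with a 3xFLAG epitope. According to the catalogue entry, a PKA kinase recognition motif follows it; this motif is not separately annotated, but a short gap lies between the tag and the gene. Next comes the S. cerevisiae MEC3 coding sequence, and a T7 terminator lies downstream. Fragments of the vector's S-Tag region remain between the insert and the terminator. Only one T7 promoter is annotated, so the second Duet cassette does not appear to be intact.

Mec3 is a subunit of the yeast DNA damage checkpoint clamp complex. The FLAG tag supports affinity purification and detection, and a kinase motif of this type typically allows the purified protein to be phosphate-labelled in vitro. The record itself states only over-expression as the purpose.
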