Addgene plasmid #240741: Sc FLAG-kin-mec3-pRSFDuet
Purpose: Over-express Sc FLAG-PKA kinase motif-mec3 in E. coli
Depositing lab: Michael O'Donnell. Depositing organization: Rockefeller University.
Backbone
  Vector backbone: pRSFDuet
  Vector type: Bacterial Expression
Growth in bacteria
  Bacterial resistance: Kanamycin, 50 μg/mL
  Growth temperature: 37°C
  Growth strain: DH5alpha
  Copy number: High Copy
Gene/Insert
  Gene/Insert name: FLAG-kin-mec3
  Species: S. cerevisiae (budding yeast)
  Entrez Gene: MEC3 (a.k.a. YLR288C, PIP3, PSO9)
  Tag / fusion protein: 3X FLAG followed by PKA kinase motif (N terminal on insert)
  Cloning method: Restriction Enzyme; 5′ cloning site Unknown (unknown if destroyed)
Terms and licenses: Academic/Nonprofit Terms; Industry Terms: Not Available to Industry
How to cite: Sc FLAG-kin-mec3-pRSFDuet was a gift from Michael O'Donnell (Addgene plasmid # 240741 ; http://n2t.net/addgene:240741 ; RRID:Addgene_240741)
